>Addgene plasmid #213295 | GPRC5A-DuET | addgene full sequence | sequence record 430839 | Addgene NGS Result
GGCAAACGTCAGCCCAAAGATGCCAAGCACGCCGAGCAAGAACAGGAACTGGGTTGGCAGCATCTTGCGT
CTATTGGAATCCTGCACTTTGCAGACGAGGATAGGCAGGGTGAGCATAAATGCCACGGAGGTTACTACGC
CAGCTGTAGCGACCGTTTCGAGCACTATGCCCCATGCCTCTGCTTTGTCACAGAGGCGATAATACTTGGA
TTTCAATCCATTGCGGCAGCCGTCTGGCACCGTCGTGGCCATATCGATGCTGGCGTCATCATCGTCCTTG
TAGTCGGCGAATACCAGGCAGAAGATGTAGCTCAGGGCGATGATCGTCTTCATGGTGGCGCTAAGCTTAA
GTTTAAACGCTAGCCAGCTTGGGTCTCCCTATAGTGAGTCGTATTAATTTCGATAAGCCAGTAAGCAGTG
GGTTCTCTAGTTAGCCAGAGAGCTCTGCTTATATAGACCTCCCACCGTACACGCCTACCGCCCATTTGCG
TCAATGGGGCGGAGTTGTTACGACATTTTGGAAAGTCCCGTTGATTTTGGTGCCAAAACAAACTCCCATT
GACGTCAATGGGGTGGAGACTTGGAAATCCCCGTGAGTCAAACCGCTATCCACGCCCATTGATGTACTGC
CAAAACCGCATCACCATGGTAATAGCGATGACTAATACGTAGATGTACTGCCAAGTAGGAAAGTCCCATA
AGGTCATGTACTGGGCATAATGCCAGGCGGGCCATTTACCGTCATTGACGTCAATAGGGGGCGTACTTGG
CATATGATACACTTGATGTACTGCCAAGTGGGCAGTTTACCGTAAATACTCCACCCATTGACGTCAATGG
AAAGTCCCTATTGGCGTTACTATGGGAACATACGTCATTATTGACGTCAATGGGCGGGGGTCGTTGGGCG
GTCAGCCAGGCGGGCCATTTACCGTAAGTTATGTAACGCGGAACTCCATATATGGGCTATGAACTAATGA
CCCCGTAATTGATTACTATTAATAACTAGTCAATAATCAATGTCAACGCGTATATCTGGCCCGTACATCG
CGAAGCAGCGCAAAACGCCTAACCCTAAGCAGATTCTTCATGCAAATGTCGGTCAAGCCTTGCCTTGTTG
TAGCTTAAATTTTGCTCGCGCACTACTCAGCGACCTCCAACACACAAGCAGGGAGCAGATACTGGCTTAA
CTATGCGGCATCAGAGCAGATTGTACTGAGAGTGCACCATAGGGGATCGGGAGATCTCCCGATCCGTCGA
CGTCAGGTGGCACTTTTCGGGGAAATGTGCGCGGAACCCCTATTTGTTTATTTTTCTAAATACATTCAAA
TATGTATCCGCTCATGAGACAATAACCCTGATAAATGCTTCAATAATATTGAAAAAGGAAGAGTATGAGT
ATTCAACATTTCCGTGTCGCCCTTATTCCCTTTTTTGCGGCATTTTGCCTTCCTGTTTTTGCTCACCCAG
AAACGCTGGTGAAAGTAAAAGATGCTGAAGATCAGTTGGGTGCACGAGTGGGTTACATCGAACTGGATCT
CAACAGCGGTAAGATCCTTGAGAGTTTTCGCCCCGAAGAACGTTTTCCAATGATGAGCACTTTTAAAGTT
CTGCTATGTGGCGCGGTATTATCCCGTATTGACGCCGGGCAAGAGCAACTCGGTCGCCGCATACACTATT
CTCAGAATGACTTGGTTGAGTACTCACCAGTCACAGAAAAGCATCTTACGGATGGCATGACAGTAAGAGA
ATTATGCAGTGCTGCCATAACCATGAGTGATAACACTGCGGCCAACTTACTTCTGACAACGATCGGAGGA
CCGAAGGAGCTAACCGCTTTTTTGCACAACATGGGGGATCATGTAACTCGCCTTGATCGTTGGGAACCGG
AGCTGAATGAAGCCATACCAAACGACGAGCGTGACACCACGATGCCTGTAGCAATGGCAACAACGTTGCG
CAAACTATTAACTGGCGAACTACTTACTCTAGCTTCCCGGCAACAATTAATAGACTGGATGGAGGCGGAT
AAAGTTGCAGGACCACTTCTGCGCTCGGCCCTTCCGGCTGGCTGGTTTATTGCTGATAAATCTGGAGCCG
GTGAGCGTGGGTCTCGCGGTATCATTGCAGCACTGGGGCCAGATGGTAAGCCCTCCCGTATCGTAGTTAT
CTACACGACGGGGAGTCAGGCAACTATGGATGAACGAAATAGACAGATCGCTGAGATAGGTGCCTCACTG
ATTAAGCATTGGTAACTGTCAGACCAAGTTTACTCATATATACTTTAGATTGATTTAAAACTTCATTTTT
AATTTAAAAGGATCTAGGTGAAGATCCTTTTTGATAATCTCATGACCAAAATCCCTTAACGTGAGTTTTC
GTTCCACTGAGCGTCAGACCCCGTAGAAAAGATCAAAGGATCTTCTTGAGATCCTTTTTTTCTGCGCGTA
ATCTGCTGCTTGCAAACAAAAAAACCACCGCTACCAGCGGTGGTTTGTTTGCCGGATCAAGAGCTACCAA
CTCTTTTTCCGAAGGTAACTGGCTTCAGCAGAGCGCAGATACCAAATACCGTTCTTCTAGTGTAGCCGTA
GTTAGGCCACCACTTCAAGAACTCTGTAGCACCGCCTACATACCTCGCTCTGCTAATCCTGTTACCAGTG
GCTGCTGCCAGTGGCGATAAGTCGTGTCTTACCGGGTTGGACTCAAGACGATAGTTACCGGATAAGGCGC
AGCGGTCGGGCTGAACGGGGGGTTCGTGCACACAGCCCAGCTTGGAGCGAACGACCTACACCGAACTGAG
ATACCTACAGCGTGAGCTATGAGAAAGCGCCACGCTTCCCGAAGGGAGAAAGGCGGACAGGTATCCGGTA
AGCGGCAGGGTCGGAACAGGAGAGCGCACGAGGGAGCTTCCAGGGGGAAACGCCTGGTATCTTTATAGTC
CTGTCGGGTTTCGCCACCTCTGACTTGAGCGTCGATTTTTGTGATGCTCGTCAGGGGGGCGGAGCCTATG
GAAAAACGCCAGCAACGCGGCCTTTTTACGGTTCCTGGCCTTTTGCTGGCCTTTTGCTCACATGTTCTTT
CCTGCGTTATCCCCTGATTCTGTGGATAACCGTATTACCGCCTTTGAGTGAGCTGATACCGCTCGCCGCA
GCCGAACGACCGAGCGCAGCGAGTCAGTGAGCGAGGAAGCGGAAGAGCGCCCAATACGCAAACCGCCTCT
CCCCGCGCGTTGGCCGATTCATTAATGCAGCTGGCACGACAGGTTTCCCGACTGGAAAGCGGGCAGTGAG
CGCAACGCAATTAATGTGAGTTAGCTCACTCATTAGGCACCCCAGGCTTTACACTTTATGCTTCCGGCTC
GTATGTTGTGTGGAATTGTGAGCGGATAACAATTTCACACAGGAAACAGCTATGACCATGATTACGCCAA
GCTCTAGCTAGAGGTCGACGGTATACAGACATGATAAGATACATTGATGAGTTTGGACAAACCACAACTA
GAATGCAGTGAAAAAAATGCTTTATTTGTGAAATTTGTGATGCTATTGCTTTATTTGTAACCATTATAAG
CTGCAATAAACAAGTTGGGGTGGGCGAAGAACTCCAGCATGAGATCCCCGCGCTGGAGGATCATCCAGCC
GGCGTCCCGGAAAACGATTCCGAAGCCCAACCTTTCATAGAAGGCGGCGGTGGAATCGAAATCTCGTGAT
GGCAGGTTGGGCGTCGCTTGGTCGGTCATTTCGAACCCCAGAGTCCCGCTCAGAAGAACTCGTCAAGAAG
GCGATAGAAGGCGATGCGCTGCGAATCGGGAGCGGCGATACCGTAAAGCACGAGGAAGCGGTCAGCCCAT
TCGCCGCCAAGCTCTTCAGCAATATCACGGGTAGCCAACGCTATGTCCTGATAGCGGTCCGCCACACCCA
GCCGGCCACAGTCGATGAATCCAGAAAAGCGGCCATTTTCCACCATGATATTCGGCAAGCAGGCATCGCC
ATGGGTCACGACGAGATCCTCGCCGTCGGGCATGCGCGCCTTGAGCCTGGCGAACAGTTCGGCTGGCGCG
AGCCCCTGATGCTCTTCGTCCAGATCATCCTGATCGACAAGACCGGCTTCCATCCGAGTACGTGCTCGCT
CGATGCGATGTTTCGCTTGGTGGTCGAATGGGCAGGTAGCCGGATCAAGCGTATGCAGCCGCCGCATTGC
ATCAGCCATGATGGATACTTTCTCGGCAGGAGCAAGGTGAGATGACAGGAGATCCTGCCCCGGCACTTCG
CCCAATAGCAGCCAGTCCCTTCCCGCTTCAGTGACAACGTCGAGCACAGCTGCGCAAGGAACGCCCGTCG
TGGCCAGCCACGATAGCCGCGCTGCCTCGTCCTGCAGTTCATTCAGGGCACCGGACAGGTCGGTCTTGAC
AAAAAGAACCGGGCGCCCCTGCGCTGACAGCCGGAACACGGCGGCATCAGAGCAGCCGATTGTCTGTTGT
GCCCAGTCATAGCCGAATAGCCTCTCCACCCAAGCGGCCGGAGAACCTGCGTGCAATCCATCTTGTTCAA
TCATGCGAAACGATCCTCATCCTGTCTCTTGATCAGATCCGAAAATGGATATACAAGCTCCCGGGAGCTT
TTTGCAAAAGCCTAGGCCTCCAAAAAAGCCTCCTCACTACTTCTGGAATAGCTCAGAGGCAGAGGCGGCC
TCGGCCTCTGCATAAATAAAAAAAATTAGTCAGCCATGGGGCGGAGAATGGGCGGAACTGGGCGGAGTTA
GGGGCGGGATGGGCGGAGTTAGGGGCGGGACTATGGTTGCTGACTAATTGAGATGCATGCTTTGCATACT
TCTGCCTGCTGGGGAGCCTGGGGACTTTCCACACCTGGTTGCTGACTAATTGAGATGCATGCTTTGCATA
CTTCTGCCTGCTGGGGAGCCTGGGGACTTTCCACACCCTAACTGACACACATTCCACAGAATTAATTCGC
GTTAAATTTTTGTTAAATCAGCTCATTTTTTAACCAATAGGCCGAAATCGGCAAAATCCCTTATAAATCA
AAAGAATAGACCGAGATAGGGT
[37 nt withheld, positions 5063-5099]
AAAGAACGTGGACTCCAACGTCAAAGG
[49 nt withheld, positions 5127-5175]
T
[91 nt withheld, positions 5177-5267]
G
[124 nt withheld, positions 5269-5392]
GGGGATACCCCCTAGAGCCCCAGCTGGTTCTTTCCGCCTCAGAAGCCATAGAGCCCACCGCATCCCCAGC
ATGCCTGCTATTGTCTTCCCAATCCTCCCCCTTGCTGTCCTGCCCCACCCCACCCCCCAGAATAGAATGA
CACCTACTCAGACAATGCGATGCAATTTCCTCATTTTATTAGGAAAGGACAGTGGGAGTGGCACCTTCCA
GGGTCAAGGAAGGCACGGGGGAGGGGCAAACAACAGATGGCTGGCAACTAGAAGGCACAGTCGAGGCTGA
TCAGCGGGTTTAAACGGGCCCTCTAGACTCGAGTTAGGCAGGGGCCACCTGAGAAGTCTCGGTCTTAGAC
ACGGTGGTGCTGGCCTCATCGAATTCACCGGTGCGTCCACCGGTATCGATTGACCCCTCCTTCTTGACTT
CATAGTCCTTGTATGGAGATGGCCAAGCGTGGGCGCGTGGAATTGAAAATTCCTTCTGGGGGGGTTGGTT
CTGCAGCTGGAAGTGTGTGCTGTATGGAGCATAAAGTGTATCTCCCGTCTCCTCGAAACCCTGTGTGATC
TCCTCTTGGCTATAAGCCCGATTCTCCACCCCATAACTCTTCTTGACCAGCTGAGGCTTGCAGAATGCGT
CCTCGACTGGGTAGTCCATGGGATTTCGCTGTTTCGTGAGCAGCCAGAACTCGGGAGAAACATAAGCGAG
GAGAAACACCCAACCGTTGGCGGCGAGTGCACTGCTCAGTATGGTGTCGTCCCAGCGGCGGTCAAAGTCT
GGCAACATCAGCAAAGTGATCCAGGCCACCCAGATAGCAATACTCAGAAGCATCGTCAGATAAATATGCG
CGCCGTGCCTTTTCCAACCAGTAAAGGACCCGCAAAAGGTGAAGGAGGACATCAAGAACGTCAGGGCCAT
CAAAAACAGTACGTAAGTCAGGAGCAGCACGAAGTCCTCGTTCCGCCGGGGAGCGCTCAGTTCGCTGAAC
ACGTTGACGTTCGTGCGATTCATTGTCAACACGATGTACTCGATTGCAATCACATCTTGCACCAGGGAAA
AGCCGACAGCCAGGCCGAGGATCACGAGGAGTGAGAGGGGTTTCCTTCCTCGCACCAACTTCGTGAGTGA
GACGGCATGAGCCAGGAGGCAGGAGAAACAAATAGAAAACAGTATCCCAAACAGAAAGAACCTTGTGGGG
CCAGTGGAGCCATCCAGGCCGATAATAAA
Features (pLannotate 1.2.2; 21 found; start..end, strand, type, name):
    265..285     -  CDS            3xFLAG (fragment): three tandem FLAG® epitope tags
    378..396     -  promoter       T7 promoter: promoter for bacteriophage T7 RNA polymerase
    412..445     -  LTR            5' LTR (truncated) (fragment): truncated 5' long terminal repeat (LTR) from HIV-1
    441..644     -  promoter       CMV promoter: human cytomegalovirus (CMV) immediate early promoter
    645..1024    -  enhancer       CMV enhancer: human cytomegalovirus immediate early enhancer
   1179..1231    +  misc_feature   bom (fragment): basis of mobility region from pBR322
   1290..1394    +  promoter       AmpR promoter: bla
   1395..2255    +  CDS            AmpR: β-lactamase; bla; confers resistance to ampicillin, carbenicillin, and related antibiotics
   2426..3014    +  rep_origin     ori: high-copy-number ColE1/pMB1/pBR322/pUC origin of replication
   3197..3289    +  CDS            lacI (fragment): lac repressor; lacI; The lac repressor binds to the lac operator to inhibit transcription in E. coli. This inhibition can be relieved by adding lactose or isopropyl-β-D-thiogalactopyranoside (IPTG).
   3302..3323    +  protein_bind   CAP binding site: CAP binding activates transcription in the presence of cAMP. E. coli catabolite activator protein
   3338..3368    +  promoter       lac promoter: promoter for the E. coli lac operon
   3376..3392    +  protein_bind   lac operator: The lac repressor binds to the lac operator to inhibit transcription in E. coli. This inhibition can be relieved by adding lactose or isopropyl-β-D-thiogalactopyranoside (IPTG). lac repressor encoded by lacI
   3465..3586    -  polyA_signal   SV40 poly(A) signal: SV40 polyadenylation signal
   3581..3739    -  CDS            ble (fragment): BLE_KLEPN - Experimental evidence at protein level: Swiss-Prot protein existence level 1. Binding protein with a strong affinity to the bleomycin family of antibiotics. Binds to CL990; an antimitotic-antibiotic compound. From Klebsiella pneumoniae.
   3763..4554    -  CDS            neo: KKA2_KLEPN - Also known as kan, nptII. Experimental evidence at protein level: Swiss-Prot protein existence level 1. Resistance to kanamycin, neomycin, paromomycin, ribostamycin, butirosin and gentamicin B. From Klebsiella pneumoniae.
   4621..4950    -  promoter       SV40 promoter: SV40 enhancer and early promoter
   4964..5392    -  rep_origin     f1 ori (sequence partly withheld): f1 bacteriophage origin of replication; arrow indicates direction of (+) strand synthesis
   5413..5434    -  promoter       SV40 promoter (fragment): SV40 enhancer and early promoter
   5438..5662    -  polyA_signal   bGH poly(A) signal: bovine growth hormone polyadenylation signal
   5793..252     -  CDS            GPRC5A (across the origin): RAI3_HUMAN - Also known as GPCR5A, RAI3, RAIG1. Experimental evidence at protein level: Swiss-Prot protein existence level 1. Orphan receptor. Could be involved in modulating differentiation and maintaining homeostasis of epithelial cells. This retinoic acid-inducible GPCR provide evidence for a possible interaction between retinoid and G-protein signaling pathways. Functions as a negative modulator of EGFR signaling (By similarity). May act as a lung tumor suppressor (PubMed:18000218). From Homo sapiens (Human).
