[The description below was written by a language model from this plasmid's Addgene catalogue record and pLannotate feature annotations shown in this document.]
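Description:
GPRC5A-DuET is a mammalian expression plasmid built on the pcDNA 3.1 (+) backbone that carries human GPRC5A, a class C orphan G protein-coupled receptor also known as RAI3 or RAIG1. It is propagated in E. coli as a high-copy plasmid through a ColE1/pUC-type origin and selected with ampicillin via the bla gene. The backbone also contains an f1 phage origin and a neomycin/kanamycin phosphotransferase cassette driven by the SV40 early promoter and terminated by an SV40 polyadenylation signal, which would allow G418 selection of stably transfected mammalian cells. A few short annotated fragments (lacI, lac promoter/operator region, a bleomycin-binding protein fragment, an HIV-1 LTR fragment) appear to be backbone remnants or partial sequence matches rather than functional modules.

The receptor open reading frame sits downstream of the CMV immediate-early enhancer and promoter, with a T7 promoter between CMV and the coding sequence that can support in vitro transcription, and is followed by the bovine growth hormone polyadenylation signal. In the DuET design, the receptor is preceded by a cleavable hemagglutinin signal peptide, which promotes membrane insertion and is removed from the mature protein, followed by an N-terminal FLAG epitope. A 1D4 epitope, a short tag derived from the rhodopsin C terminus, is fused at the C terminus. The feature table detects a FLAG-matching segment just upstream of the GPRC5A coding region, consistent with this layout, but does not separately annotate the signal peptide or 1D4 tag. Having two epitopes at opposite ends permits orthogonal capture and detection of full-length receptor. The construct is intended for expression in mammalian cells and proteomics work, and the associated study concerns multiplexed selectivity screening of anti-GPCR antibodies.
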