Addgene plasmid #213295: GPRC5A-DuET
Purpose: The DuET construct encodes the named human GPCR engineered with a cleaved hemagglutinin signal peptide, a 5' FLAG and a 3' 1D4 epitope tag optimized for expression in mammalian cells and proteomics studies.
Depositing lab: Thomas Sakmar. Depositing organization: Rockefeller University. Publication: Multiplexed selectivity screening of anti-GPCR antibodies. Dahl L, Kotliar IB, Bendes A, Dodig-Crnkovic T, Fromm S, Elofsson A, Uhlen M, Sakmar TP, Schwenk JM. Sci Adv. 2023 May 3;9(18):eadf9297. doi: 10.1126/sciadv.adf9297. Epub 2023 May 3. PubMed 37134173.
Backbone
  Vector backbone: pcDNA 3.1 (+)
  Vector type: Mammalian Expression
Growth in bacteria
  Bacterial resistance: Ampicillin, 100 μg/mL
  Growth temperature: 37°C
  Growth strain: DH5alpha
  Copy number: High Copy
Gene/Insert
  Gene/Insert name: GPRC5A (alt names: G protein-coupled receptor class C group 5 member A; PEIG-1, RAI3, RAIG1, TIG1)
  Species: H. sapiens (human)
  Entrez Gene: GPRC5A (a.k.a. GPCR5A, PEIG-1, RAI3, RAIG1, TIG1)
  Promoter: CMV, T7
  Tag / fusion protein: FLAG (N terminal on insert); 1D4 (C terminal on insert)
  Cloning method: Gibson Cloning
Terms and licenses: Academic/Nonprofit Terms; Industry Terms: Not Available to Industry
Depositor comments: Class: C, Family: Orphan. Ensembl ID: ENSG00000013588, Uniprot ID: Q8NFJ5
How to cite: GPRC5A-DuET was a gift from Thomas Sakmar (Addgene plasmid # 213295 ; http://n2t.net/addgene:213295 ; RRID:Addgene_213295)
